>Addgene plasmid #115822 | pscALPS-SIV-SAB-92018 vpr | addgene full sequence | sequence record 232518 | Addgene NGS Result
AATCTGCTTAGGGTTAGGCGTTTTGCGCTGCTTCGCGATGTACGGGCCAGATATACGCGCTGTGGAATGT
GTGTCAGTTAGGGTGTGGAAAGTCCCCAGGCTCCCCAGCAGGCAGAAGTATGCAAAGCATGCATCTCAAT
TAGTCAGCAACCAGGTGTGGAAAGTCCCCAGGCTCCCCAGCAGGCAGAAGTATGCAAAGCATGCATCTCA
ATTAGTCAGCAACCATAGTCCCGCCCCTAACTCCGCCCATCCCGCCCCTAACTCCGCCCAGTTCCGCCCA
TTCTCCGCCCCATGGCTGACTAATTTTTTTTATTTATGCAGAGGCCGAGGCCGCCTCTGCCTCTGAGCTA
TTCCAGAAGTAGTGAGGAGGCTTTTTTGGAGGCCTAGGCTTTTGCAAAAAGCTCGCGTTGACATTGATTA
TTGACTAGTTATTAATAGTAATCAATTACGGGGTCATTAGTTCATAGCCCATATATGGAGTTCCGCGTTA
CATAACTTACGGTAAATGGCCCGCCTGGCTGACCGCCCAACGACCCCCGCCCATTGACGTCAATAATGAC
GTATGTTCCCATAGTAACGCCAATAGGGACTTTCCATTGACGTCAATGGGTGGAGTATTTACGGTAAACT
GCCCACTTGGCAGTACATCAAGTGTATCATATGCCAAGTACGCCCCCTATTGACGTCAATGACGGTAAAT
GGCCCGCCTGGCATTATGCCCAGTACATGACCTTATGGGACTTTCCTACTTGGCAGTACATCTACGTATT
AGTCATCGCTATTACCATGGTGATGCGGTTTTGGCAGTACATCAATGGGCGTGGATAGCGGTTTGACTCA
CGGGGATTTCCAAGTCTCCACCCCATTGACGTCAATGGGAGTTTGTTTTGGCACCAAAATCAACGGGACT
TTCCAAAATGTCGTAACAACTCCGCCCCATTGACGCAAATGGGCGGTAGGCGTGTACGGTGGGAGGTCTA
TATAAGCAGCGCGTTTTGCCTGTACTGGGTCTCTCTGGTTAGACCAGATCTGAGCCTGGGAGCTCTCTGG
CTAACTAGGGAACCCACTGCTTAAGCCTCAATAAAGCTTGCCTTGAGTGCTTCAAGTAGTGTGTGCCCGT
CTGTTGTGTGACTCTGGTAACTAGAGATCCCTCAGACCCTTTTAGTCAGTGTGGAAAATCTCTAGCAGTG
GCGCCCGAACAGGGACTTGAAAGCGAAAGGGAAACCAGAGGAGCTCTCTCGACGCAGGACTCGGCTTGCT
GAAGCGCGCACGGCAAGAGGCGAGGGGCGGCGACTGGTGAGTACGCCAAAAATTTTGACTAGCGGAGGCT
AGAAGGAGAGAGATGGGTGCGAGAGCGTCAGTATTAAGCGGGGGAGAATTAGATCGCGATGGGAAAAAAT
TCGGTTAAGGCCAGGGGGAAAGAAAAAATATAAATTAAAACATATAGTATGGGCAAGCAGGGAGCTAGAA
CGATTCGCAGTTAATCCTGGCCTGTTAGAAACATCAGAAGGCTGTAGACAAATACTGGGACAGCTACAAC
CATCCCTTCAGACAGGATCAGAAGAACTTAGATCATTATATAATACAGTAGCAACCCTCTATTGTGTGCA
TCAAAGGATAGAGATAAAAGACACCAAGGAAGCTTTAGACAAGATAGAGGAAGAGCAAAACAAAAGTAAG
ACCACCGCACAGCAAGCGGCCGGCCGCTGATCTTCAGACCTGGAGGAGGAGATATGAGGGACAATTGGAG
AAGTGAATTATATAAATATAAAGTAGTAAAAATTGAACCATTAGGAGTAGCACCCACCAAGGCAAAGAGA
AGAGTGGTGCAGAGAGAAAAAAGAGCAGTGGGAATAGGAGCTTTGTTCCTTGGGTTCTTGGGAGCAGCAG
GAAGCACTATGGGCGCAGCGTCAATGACGCTGACGGTACAGGCCAGACAATTATTGTCTGGTATAGTGCA
GCAGCAGAACAATTTGCTGAGGGCTATTGAGGCGCAACAGCATCTGTTGCAACTCACAGTCTGGGGCATC
AAGCAGCTCCAGGCAAGAATCCTGGCTGTGGAAAGATACCTAAAGGATCAACAGCTCCTGGGGATTTGGG
GTTGCTCTGGAAAACTCATTTGCACCACTGCTGTGCCTTGGAATGCTAGTTGGAGTAATAAATCTCTGGA
ACAGATTTGGAATCACACGACCTGGATGGAGTGGGACAGAGAATTAACAATTACACAAGCTTAATACACT
CCTTAATTGAAGAATCGCAAAACCAGCAAGAAAAGAATGAACAAGAATTATTGGAATTAGATAAATGGGC
AAGTTTGTGGAATTGGTTTAACATAACAAATTGGCTGTGGTATATAAAATTATTCATAATGATAGTAGGA
GGCTTGGTAGGTTTAAGAATAGTTTTTGCTGTACTTTCTATAGTGAATAGAGTTAGGCAGGGATATTCAC
CATTATCGTTTCAGACCCACCTCCCAACCCCGAGGGGACCCGACAGGCCCGAAGGAATAGAAGAAGAAGG
TGGAGAGAGAGACAGAGACAGATCCATTCGATTAGTGAACGGATCGGCACTGCGTGCGCCAATTCTGCAG
ACAAATGGCAGTATTCATCCACAATTTTAAAAGAAAAGGGGGGATTGGGGGGTACAGTGCAGGGGAAAGA
ATAGTAGACATAATAGCAACAGACATACAAACTAAAGAATTACAAAAACAAATTACAAAAATTCAAAATT
TTCGGGTTTATTACAGGGACAGCAGAGATCCAGTTTGGTTAATTAACTGCAGCCCCGATAAAATAAAAGA
TTTTATTTAGTCTCCAGAAAAAGGGGGGAATGAAAGACCCCACCTGTAGGTTTGGCAAGCTAGCTGCAGT
AACGCCATTTTGCAAGGCATGGAAAAATACCAAACCAAGAATAGAGAAGTTCAGATCAAGGGCGGGTACA
TGAAAATAGCTAACGTTGGGCCAAACAGGATATCTGCGGTGAGCAGTTTCGGCCCCGGCCCGGGGCCAAG
AACAGATGGTCACCGCAGTTTCGGCCCCGGCCCGAGGCCAAGAACAGATGGTCCCCAGATATGGCCCAAC
CCTCAGCAGTTTCTTAAGACCCATCAGATGTTTCCAGGCTCCCCCAAGGACCTGAAATGACCCTGCGCCT
TATTTGAATTAACCAATCAGCCTGCTTCTCGCTTCTGTTCGCGCGCTTCTGCTTCCCGAGCTCTATAAAA
GAGCTCACAACCCCTCACTCGGCGCGCCAGTCCTCCGACAGACTGAGTCGCCCGGGGGTCTAGAGCCGCC
ATGGATTATAAAGATGACGATGACAAAGACTATAAAGACGATGACGACAAAGATTACAAGGACGACGACG
ACAAAGCGGCCGCTATGGCCTCAGGGGGGTGGCTTCCCCCGACAGGAGGGGACCCCCCCCAGGACCCCCC
CAAGAACCCAAGGGAGGAAATTCCTGGGTGGTTGGAAACGTGGGATTTGCCACGAGAACCGTTCGATGAA
TGGCTGAGAGATATGCTCCAGGACCTCAACGCGGAAGCACAATGTCATTTCCCCCGGAACCTTCTCTTTC
GGCTTTGGTGGAATATCGTGGAGGAGCCGGCTATTGACCGAGGTCAACCCAGGCTGGAGGGATGGTACAA
ATACTATATTATAGTACAACGGGCGCTTTTCGTTCATATGAAGGGTCGATGCTGTAAACCAAAGACCCAT
CCAGCCTACGGACCAGGTAGAGGACCTCCGGGTCTCGGGGGTGCTCCTGGAGGAGCAGCAGCGGCTCCGC
CAGGCTTGTAACCCGGGGAATTCTCGACCTTGACTGGCGGCGCGACCTTGAGGCCTGCGTTCGCCTCAGT
TGCCCCCTCTGTGCAATGGGGAGACGCGCCTCATCGCTTGACAACGGCCGAAGAGCCGCCGCGCTTCCGT
CTCCCGCGTGCGCGCGCCATGCTGCCCACCCCCGTTCCGCACTGACCCTCCCCCGTGCCCCGCGTCCCGT
ACTGCCGCCCCGCCCCGAGTCCCATGCCGCAGCCACCGCGACGGAGCCCGCAGGCGGGAACCTGCCTCCG
CGCGTTAGCGCGCACGCGCGCCTCATGTGTCGTCCCCATCAGCGCCGGCTTCCGTCTATAGGCCAGATGC
ACTGTCACTCTGGCGAAGTCGCAGACCCGATTGGCCGGGACGGAGGCGCGAGACCGGGTTGCGGGCGGGG
CCGAACGTGGTATAAAAGGGGCGGGAGGCCAGGCTCGTGCCGTTTTGCAGACGCCACCGCCGAGGAAAAC
CGTGTACTATTAGCCACGCGTGCCACCATGACCGAGTACAAGCCCACGGTGCGCCTCGCCACCCGCGACG
ACGTCCCCCGGGCCGTACGCACCCTCGCCGCCGCGTTCGCCGACTACCCCGCCACGCGCCACACCGTCGA
CCCGGACCGCCACATCGAGCGGGTCACCGAGCTGCAAGAACTCTTCCTCACGCGCGTCGGGCTCGACATC
GGCAAGGTGTGGGTCGCGGACGACGGCGCCGCGGTGGCGGTCTGGACCACGCCGGAGAGCGTCGAAGCGG
GGGCGGTGTTCGCCGAGATCGGCCCGCGCATGGCCGAGTTGAGCGGTTCCCGGCTGGCCGCGCAGCAACA
GATGGAAGGCCTCCTGGCGCCGCACCGGCCCAAGGAGCCCGCGTGGTTCCTGGCCACCGTCGGCGTCTCG
CCCGACCACCAGGGCAAGGGTCTGGGCAGCGCCGTCGTGCTCCCCGGAGTGGAGGCGGCCGAGCGCGCCG
GGGTGCCCGCCTTCCTGGAGACCTCCGCGCCCCGCAACCTCCCCTTCTACGAGCGGCTCGGCTTCACCGT
CACCGCCGACGTCGAGGTGCCCGAAGGACCGCGCACCTGGTGCATGACCCGCAAGCCCGGTGCCTGAGCG
ATCGCTAATCAACCTCTGGATTACAAAATTTGTGAAAGATTGACTGGTATTCTTAACTATGTTGCTCCTT
TTACGCTATGTGGATACGCTGCTTTAATGCCTTTGTATCATGCTATTGCTTCCCGTATGGCTTTCATTTT
CTCCTCCTTGTATAAATCCTGGTTGCTGTCTCTTTATGAGGAGTTGTGGCCCGTTGTCAGGCAACGTGGC
GTGGTGTGCACTGTGTTTGCTGACGCAACCCCCACTGGTTGGGGCATTGCCACCACCTGTCAGCTCCTTT
CCGGGACTTTCGCTTTCCCCCTCCCTATTGCCACGGCGGAACTCATCGCCGCCTGCCTTGCCCGCTGCTG
GACAGGGGCTCGGCTGTTGGGCACTGACAATTCCGTGGTGTTGTCGGGGAAGCTGACGTCCTTTCCATGG
CTGCTCGCCTGTGTTGCCACCTGGATTCTGCGCGGGACGTCCTTCTGCTACGTCCCTTCGGCCCTCAATC
CAGCGGACCTTCCTTCCCGCGGCCTGCTGCCGGCTCTGCGGCCTCTTCCGCGTCTTCGCCTTCGCCCTCA
GACGAGTCGGATCTCCCTTTGGGCCGCCTCCCCGCTTAATCGCGTCGAGACCTAGAAAAACATGGAGCAA
TCACAAGTAGCAATACAGCAGCTACCAATGCTGATTGTGCCTGGCTAGAAGCACAAGAGGAGGAGGAGGT
GGGTTTTCCAGTCACACCTCAGGTACCTTTAAGACCAATGACTTACAAGGCAGCTGTAGATCTTAGCCAC
TTTTTAAAAGAAAAGGGGGGACTGGAAGGGCTAATTCACTCCCAACGAAGACAAGATATCCTTGATCTGT
GGATCTACCACACACAAGGCTACTTCCCTGATTGGCAGAACTACACACCAGGGCCAGGGATCAGATATCC
ACTGACCTTTGGATGGTGCTACAAGCTAGTACCAGTTGAGCAAGAGAAGGTAGAAGAAGCCAATGAAGGA
GAGAACACCCGCTTGTTACACCCTGTGAGCCTGCATGGGATGGATGACCCGGAGAGAGAAGTATTAGAGT
GGAGGTTTGACAGCCGCCTAGCATTTCATCACATGGCCCGAGAGCTGCATCCGGACTGTACTGGGTCTCT
CTGGTTAGACCAGATCTGAGCCTGGGAGCTCTCTGGCTAACTAGGGAACCCACTGCTTAAGCCTCAATAA
AGCTTGCCTTGAGTGCTTCAAGTAGTGTGTGCCCGTCTGTTGTGTGACTCTGGTAACTAGAGATCCCTCA
GACCCTTTTAGTCAGTGTGGAAAATCTCTAGCAGGGCCCGTTTCATGTGAGCAAAAGGCCAGCAAAAGGC
CAGGAACCGTAAAAAGGCCGCGTTGCTGGCGTTTTTCCATAGGCTCCGCCCCCCTGACGAGCATCACAAA
AATCGACGCTCAAGTCAGAGGTGGCGAAACCCGACAGGACTATAAAGATACCAGGCGTTTCCCCCTGGAA
GCTCCCTCGTGCGCTCTCCTGTTCCGACCCTGCCGCTTACCGGATACCTGTCCGCCTTTCTCCCTTCGGG
AAGCGTGGCGCTTTCTCATAGCTCACGCTGTAGGTATCTCAGTTCGGTGTAGGTCGTTCGCTCCAAGCTG
GGCTGTGTGCACGAACCCCCCGTTCAGCCCGACCGCTGCGCCTTATCCGGTAACTATCGTCTTGAGTCCA
ACCCGGTAAGACACGACTTATCGCCACTGGCAGCAGCCACTGGTAACAGGATTAGCAGAGCGAGGTATGT
AGGCGGTGCTACAGAGTTCTTGAAGTGGTGGCCTAACTACGGCTACACTAGAAGAACAGTATTTGGTATC
TGCGCTCTGCTGAAGCCAGTTACCTTCGGAAAAAGAGTTGGTAGCTCTTGATCCGGCAAACAAACCACCG
CTGGTAGCGGTGGTTTTTTTGTTTGCAAGCAGCAGATTACGCGCAGAAAAAAAGGATCTCAAGAAGATCC
TTTGATCTTTTCTACGGGGTCTGACGCTCAGTGGAACGAAAACTCACGTTAAGGGATTTTGGTCATGAGA
TTATCAAAAAGGATCTTCACCTAGATCCTTTTAAATTAAAAATGAAGTTTTAAATCAATCTAAAGTATAT
ATGAGTAAACTTGGTCTGACAGTTACCAATGCTTAATCAGTGAGGCACCTATCTCAGCGATCTGTCTATT
TCGTTCATCCATAGTTGCCTGACTCCCCGTCGTGTAGATAACTACGATACGGGAGGGCTTACCATCTGGC
CCCAGTGCTGCAATGATACCGCGAGACCCACGCTCACCGGCTCCAGATTTATCAGCAATAAACCAGCCAG
CCGGAAGGGCCGAGCGCAGAAGTGGTCCTGCAACTTTATCCGCCTCCATCCAGTCTATTAATTGTTGCCG
GGAAGCTAGAGTAAGTAGTTCGCCAGTTAATAGTTTGCGCAACGTTGTTGCCATTGCTACAGGCATCGTG
GTGTCACGCTCGTCGTTTGGTATGGCTTCATTCAGCTCCGGTTCCCAACGATCAAGGCGAGTTACATGAT
CCCCCATGTTGTGCAAAAAAGCGGTTAGCTCCTTCGGTCCTCCGATCGTTGTCAGAAGTAAGTTGGCCGC
AGTGTTATCACTCATGGTTATGGCAGCACTGCATAATTCTCTTACTGTCATGCCATCCGTAAGATGCTTT
TCTGTGACTGGTGAGTACTCAACCAAGTCATTCTGAGAATAGTGTATGCGGCGACCGAGTTGCTCTTGCC
CGGCGTCAATACGGGATAATACCGCGCCACATAGCAGAACTTTAAAAGTGCTCATCATTGGAAAACGTTC
TTCGGGGCGAAAACTCTCAAGGATCTTACCGCTGTTGAGATCCAGTTCGATGTAACCCACTCGTGCACCC
AACTGATCTTCAGCATCTTTTACTTTCACCAGCGTTTCTGGGTGAGCAAAAACAGGAAGGCAAAATGCCG
CAAAAAAGGGAATAAGGGCGACACGGAAATGTTGAATACTCATACTCTTCCTTTTTCAATATTATTGAAG
CATTTATCAGGGTTATTGTCTCATGAGCGGATACATATTTGAATGTATTTAGAAAAATAAACAAATAGGG
GTTCCGCGCACATTTCCCCGAAAAGTGCCACCTGACGTCGACGGATCGGGAGATCTCCCGATCCCCTATG
GTGCACTCTCAGTACAATCTGCTCTGATGCCGCATAGTTAAGCCAGTATCTGCTCCCTGCTTGTGTGTTG
GAGGTCGCTGAGTAGTGCGCGAGCAAAATTTAAGCTACAACAAGGCAAGGCTTGACCGACAATTGCATGA
AG
Features (pLannotate 1.2.2; 21 found; start..end, strand, type, name):
     69..398     +  promoter       SV40 promoter: SV40 enhancer and early promoter
    410..789     +  enhancer       CMV enhancer: human cytomegalovirus immediate early enhancer
    790..989     +  promoter       CMV promoter: human cytomegalovirus (CMV) immediate early promoter
   1007..1187    +  LTR            5' LTR (truncated): truncated 5' long terminal repeat (LTR) from HIV-1
   1234..1359    +  misc_feature   HIV-1 Ψ: packaging signal of human immunodeficiency virus type 1
   1343..1681    +  CDS            HIV-1 gag (fragment): gag protein from human immunodeficiency virus 1; gag
   1856..2089    +  misc_feature   RRE: The Rev response element (RRE) of HIV-1 allows for Rev-dependent mRNA export from the nucleus to the cytoplasm.
   2210..2452    +  CDS            env (fragment): ENV_HV2ST - Experimental evidence at protein level: Swiss-Prot protein existence level 1. The gp120-gp41 heterodimer allows rapid transcytosis of the virus through CD4 negative cells such as simple epithelial monolayers of the intestinal, rectal and endocervical epithelial barriers. Both gp120 and gp41 specifically recognize glycosphingolipids galactosyl- ceramide (GalCer) or 3' sulfo-galactosyl-ceramide (GalS) present in the lipid rafts structures of epithelial cells. Binding to these alternative receptors allows the rapid transcytosis of the virus through the epithelial cells. This transcyto
   2465..2565    +  CDS            Rev (fragment): human immunodeficiency virus 1 (HIV-1) Rev protein; rev; enhances nuclear export of unspliced and incompletely spliced viral mRNAs
   2615..2732    +  misc_feature   cPPT/CTS: central polypurine tract and central termination sequence of HIV-1
   2869..3276    +  promoter       SFFV promoter: spleen focus-forming virus long terminal repeat (LTR) promoter
   3342..3364    +  CDS            FLAG (fragment): FLAG® epitope tag, followed by an enterokinase cleavage site
   3432..3788    +  CDS            vpx: VPX_SIVVG - Protein inferred from homology: Swiss-Prot protein existence level 3. Plays a role in nuclear translocation of the viral pre- integration complex (PIC), thus is required for the virus to infect non-dividing cells. Targets specific host proteins for degradation by the 26S proteasome. Acts by associating with the cellular CUL4A-DDB1 E3 ligase complex through direct interaction with host VPRPB/DCAF-1. This change in the E3 ligase substrate specificity results in the degradation of host SAMHD1. In turn, SAMHD1 depletion allows viral replication in host myeloid cells by preventing SAMHD
   4298..4897    +  CDS            PuroR: puromycin N-acetyltransferase; pac from Streptomyces alboniger; confers resistance to puromycin
   4907..5495    +  misc_feature   WPRE: woodchuck hepatitis virus posttranscriptional regulatory element
   5506..6006    +  CDS            nef (fragment): NEF_HV1LA - Experimental evidence at protein level: Swiss-Prot protein existence level 1. Extracellular Nef protein targets CD4(+) T-lymphocytes for apoptosis by interacting with CXCR4 surface receptors. From Human immunodeficiency virus type 1 group M subtype B (isolate Lai) (HIV-1).
   6013..6193    +  LTR            5' LTR (truncated): truncated 5' long terminal repeat (LTR) from HIV-1
   6264..6852    -  rep_origin     ori: high-copy-number ColE1/pMB1/pBR322/pUC origin of replication
   7023..7883    -  CDS            AmpR: β-lactamase; bla; confers resistance to ampicillin, carbenicillin, and related antibiotics
   7884..7988    -  promoter       AmpR promoter: bla
   8047..8099    -  misc_feature   bom (fragment): basis of mobility region from pBR322
