[The description below was written by a language model from this plasmid's Addgene catalogue record and pLannotate feature annotations shown in this document.]
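Description:
pscALPS-SIV-SAB-92018 vpr is an HIV-1-based lentiviral transfer vector built on the pscALPS Puro backbone. It delivers a codon-optimized Vpr gene from the SIVsab 92018 isolate into mammalian cells. In bacteria it is maintained through a high-copy ColE1/pUC-type origin and selected with ampicillin via the β-lactamase gene. The 8.2 kb sequence carries the usual elements of a packaging-dependent lentiviral genome. A CMV enhancer/promoter sits upstream of a truncated 5' LTR and drives genomic RNA transcription in producer cells. This is followed by the Ψ packaging signal with a gag fragment, the Rev response element for Rev-dependent nuclear export, and the cPPT/CTS, which aids nuclear import of the reverse-transcribed genome. A WPRE lies near the 3' end to enhance transcript expression, ahead of a nef fragment and a second truncated LTR. An SV40 enhancer/early promoter is also annotated upstream of the CMV element.

The payload is expressed from the internal SFFV promoter, a strong retroviral LTR promoter. It drives Vpr fused at its N terminus to a 3xFLAG epitope for detection or immunoprecipitation. The automated annotation labels this open reading frame as Vpx by homology to an SIV protein and detects only a fragment of the FLAG tag. The catalogue entry identifies the insert as SIVsab Vpr with a 3xFLAG tag, and Vpr and Vpx are closely related paralogues. A puromycin N-acetyltransferase gene lies about 500 bp downstream and allows selection of transduced cells, but no promoter or IRES is annotated in the intervening region, so the record does not state how it is expressed. According to the associated publication, the construct belongs to work examining how primate lentiviral Vpx and Vpr proteins counteract transcriptional repression of proviruses by the HUSH complex.
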