Addgene plasmid #115822: pscALPS-SIV-SAB-92018 vpr
Purpose: Encodes codon optimized 3xFLAG-SIVSAB Vpr (HQ378594) and puromycin resistance protein
Depositing lab: Jeremy Luban. Depositing organization: University of Massachusetts, Worcester. Publication: Primate immunodeficiency virus proteins Vpx and Vpr counteract transcriptional repression of proviruses by the HUSH complex. Yurkovetskiy L, Guney MH, Kim K, Goh SL, McCauley S, Dauphin A, Diehl WE, Luban J. Nat Microbiol. 2018 Dec;3(12):1354-1361. doi: 10.1038/s41564-018-0256-x. Epub 2018 Oct 8. PubMed 30297740.
Backbone
  Vector backbone: pscALPS Puro
  Vector type: Lentiviral
  Selectable markers: Puromycin
Growth in bacteria
  Bacterial resistance: Ampicillin, 100 μg/mL
  Growth temperature: 30°C
  Growth strain: NEB Stable
  Copy number: High Copy
Gene/Insert
  Gene/Insert name: SIVSAB Vpr (HQ378594)
  Promoter: SFFV
  Tag / fusion protein: 3x-FLAG (N terminal on insert)
  Cloning method: Restriction Enzyme; 5′ cloning site XbaI (unknown if destroyed); 3′ cloning site EcoRI (unknown if destroyed)
Terms and licenses: Academic/Nonprofit Terms; Industry Terms: Not Available to Industry
Depositor comments: PuroR . Please visit https://www.biorxiv.org/content/early/2018/04/03/293001 for bioRxiv preprint.
How to cite: pscALPS-SIV-SAB-92018 vpr was a gift from Jeremy Luban (Addgene plasmid # 115822 ; http://n2t.net/addgene:115822 ; RRID:Addgene_115822)
