>Addgene plasmid #115822 | pscALPS-SIV-SAB-92018 vpr | depositor partial sequence | sequence record 218771 | SIV SAB Vpr
TCTAGAGCCGCCATGGATTATAAAGATGACGATGACAAAGACTATAAAGACGATGACGACAAAGATTACA
AGGACGACGACGACAAAGCGGCCGCTATGGCCTCAGGGGGGTGGCTTCCCCCGACAGGAGGGGACCCCCC
CCAGGACCCCCCCAAGAACCCAAGGGAGGAAATTCCTGGGTGGTTGGAAACGTGGGATTTGCCACGAGAA
CCGTTCGATGAATGGCTGAGAGATATGCTCCAGGACCTCAACGCGGAAGCACAATGTCATTTCCCCCGGA
ACCTTCTCTTTCGGCTTTGGTGGAATATCGTGGAGGAGCCGGCTATTGACCGAGGTCAACCCAGGCTGGA
GGGATGGTACAAATACTATATTATAGTACAACGGGCGCTTTTCGTTCATATGAAGGGTCGATGCTGTAAA
CCAAAGACCCATCCAGCCTACGGACCAGGTAGAGGACCTCCGGGTCTCGGGGGTGCTCCTGGAGGAGCAG
CAGCGGCTCCGCCAGGCTTGTAACCCGGGGAATTC
